Addgene plasmid #180721: pMYT068
Purpose: Spacer cassette with ConL6 and ConRE connectors to be used in the Dueber YTK and Ellis MYT systems
Depositing lab: Tom Ellis. Depositing organization: Imperial College London. Publication: A Multiplex MoClo Toolkit for Extensive and Flexible Engineering of Saccharomyces cerevisiae. Shaw WM, Khalil AS, Ellis T. ACS Synth Biol. 2023 Nov 6. doi: 10.1021/acssynbio.3c00423. PubMed 37930278.
Backbone
  Vector backbone: pYTK095
  Backbone manufacturer: John Dueber
  Vector type: Synthetic Biology
Growth in bacteria
  Bacterial resistance: Ampicillin, 100 μg/mL
  Growth temperature: 37°C
  Growth strain: DH5alpha
  Copy number: High Copy
Gene/Insert
  Gene/Insert name: 6/E Spacer Cassette
  Species: Synthetic
  Cloning method: Restriction Enzyme; 5′ cloning site Unknown (unknown if destroyed)
Terms and licenses: Academic/Nonprofit Terms; Industry Terms: Not Available to Industry
How to cite: pMYT068 was a gift from Tom Ellis (Addgene plasmid # 180721 ; http://n2t.net/addgene:180721 ; RRID:Addgene_180721)
