[The description below was written by a language model from this plasmid's Addgene catalogue record and pLannotate feature annotations shown in this document.]
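Description:
pMYT068 is a small (about 2.3 kb) synthetic-biology plasmid built on the pYTK095 backbone, the ampicillin-resistant cassette-level vector of the modular cloning (MoClo) Yeast Toolkit. It belongs to the Multiplex Yeast Toolkit (MYT) extension for engineering Saccharomyces cerevisiae and is designed to be compatible with both systems. The plasmid is maintained in E. coli only. The annotated features are a high-copy ColE1/pUC-type origin of replication and the β-lactamase gene (AmpR) with its native bla promoter, which gives ampicillin selection. No yeast origin, yeast selectable marker or expression elements are annotated, which fits its role as an assembly intermediate rather than a plasmid intended to function in yeast itself.

The payload is the "6/E Spacer Cassette", a synthetic insert carrying the ConL6 left connector and the ConRE right connector. In the toolkit's hierarchical Golden Gate scheme, connector sequences flank each cassette and dictate the order in which cassettes are ligated together into a multigene plasmid. A spacer cassette occupies a position in that ordered assembly without contributing a transcription unit. Here it bridges from position 6 to the end connector, so an assembly with fewer cassettes than the destination format allows can still be closed. The feature table does not annotate the connectors or spacer, which presumably lie in the unannotated region between the origin and AmpR. The record does not give the exact composition of the spacer or the restriction sites used to construct it.
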