Features (pLannotate 1.2.2; 3 found; start..end, strand, type, name):
   1154..2014    -  CDS            AmpR: β-lactamase; bla; confers resistance to ampicillin, carbenicillin, and related antibiotics
   2015..2119    -  promoter       AmpR promoter: bla
   2222..510     +  rep_origin     ori (across the origin): high-copy-number ColE1/pMB1/pBR322/pUC origin of replication
>Addgene plasmid #180721 | pMYT068 | addgene full sequence | sequence record 369713 | Addgene NGS Result
GATCAAGAGCTACCAACTCTTTTTCCGAAGGTAACTGGCTTCAGCAGAGCGCAGATACCAAATACTGTTC
TTCTAGTGTAGCCGTAGTTAGGCCACCACTTCAAGAACTCTGTAGCACCGCCTACATACCTCGCTCTGCT
AATCCTGTTACCAGTGGCTGCTGCCAGTGGCGATAAGTCGTGTCTTACCGGGTTGGACTCAAGACGATAG
TTACCGGATAAGGCGCAGCGGTCGGGCTGAACGGGGGGTTCGTGCACACAGCCCAGCTTGGAGCGAACGA
CCTACACCGAACTGAGATACCTACAGCGTGAGCTATGAGAAAGCGCCACGCTTCCCGAAGGGAGAAAGGC
GGACAGGTATCCGGTAAGCGGCAGGGTCGGAACAGGAGAGCGCACGAGGGAGCTTCCAGGGGGAAACGCC
TGGTATCTTTATAGTCCTGTCGGGTTTCGCCACCTCTGACTTGAGCGTCGATTTTTGTGATGCTCGTCAG
GGGGGCGGAGCCTATGGAAAAACGCCAGCAACGCGGCCTTTTTACGGTTCCTGGCCTTTTGCTGGCCTTT
TGCTCACATGTTCTTTCCTGCGTTATCCCCTGATTCTGTGGATAACCGTGCGGCCGCCCTGCGGTAAACG
AAAGTTATCTGCTCTGGCGTAAGTCTCCTACTGTGTCTGAGTCACCCTGATTATTCACGAGGCTATTGTA
AAGCGAAGTTGGGAAGGTATCGGTCTACGGTAACGGAACCACTATCTCGGAGCACACGACGCAGAAGGAC
GAGTCACCATGTGAATTCTGGTTCTAGAACCACGTCTCATAGAGTAGATGCTCACTACTCCAATCGGCGG
TTTATGCCCAGCATCAGCATGAGACGCACAACTAGTGTGTCTGCAGGGACCAGCATATTCATGTCAGCGA
AATCTGCTCGTCAGTGGTGCTCACACTGACGAATCATGTACAGATCATACCGATGACTGCCTGGCGACTC
ACAACTAAGCAAGACAGCCGGAACCAGCGCCGGCGAACACCACTGCATATATGGCATATCACAACAGTCC
AGCGGCCGCGATTATCAAAAAGGATCTTCACCTAGATCCTTTTAAATTAAAAATGAAGTTTTAAATCAAT
CTAAAGTATATATGAGTAAACTTGGTCTGACAGTTACCAATGCTTAATCAGTGAGGCACCTATCTCAGCG
ATCTGTCTATTTCGTTCATCCATAGTTGCCTGACTCCCCGTCGTGTAGATAACTACGATACGGGAGGGCT
TACCATCTGGCCCCAGTGCTGCAATGATACCGCGGGACCCACGCTCACCGGCTCCAGATTTATCAGCAAT
AAACCAGCCAGCCGGAAGGGCCGAGCGCAGAAGTGGTCCTGCAACTTTATCCGCCTCCATCCAGTCTATT
AATTGTTGCCGGGAAGCTAGAGTAAGTAGTTCGCCAGTTAATAGTTTGCGCAACGTTGTTGCCATTGCTA
CAGGCATCGTGGTGTCACGCTCGTCGTTTGGTATGGCTTCATTCAGCTCCGGTTCCCAACGATCAAGGCG
AGTTACATGATCCCCCATGTTGTGCAAAAAAGCGGTTAGCTCCTTCGGTCCTCCGATCGTTGTCAGAAGT
AAGTTGGCCGCAGTGTTATCACTCATGGTTATGGCAGCACTGCATAATTCTCTTACTGTCATGCCATCCG
TAAGATGCTTTTCTGTGACTGGTGAGTACTCAACCAAGTCATTCTGAGAATAGTGTATGCGGCGACCGAG
TTGCTCTTGCCCGGCGTCAATACGGGATAATACCGCGCCACATAGCAGAACTTTAAAAGTGCTCATCATT
GGAAAACGTTCTTCGGGGCGAAAACTCTCAAGGATCTTACCGCTGTTGAGATCCAGTTCGATGTAACCCA
CTCGTGCACCCAACTGATCTTCAGCATCTTTTACTTTCACCAGCGTTTCTGGGTGAGCAAAAACAGGAAG
GCAAAATGCCGCAAAAAAGGGAATAAGGGCGACACGGAAATGTTGAATACTCATACTCTTCCTTTTTCAA
TATTATTGAAGCATTTATCAGGGTTATTGTCTCATGAGCGGATACATATTTGAATGTATTTAGAAAAATA
AACAAATAGGGGTTCCGCGCACATTTCCCCGAAAAGTGCCACCTGTCATGACCAAAATCCCTTAACGTGA
GTTTTCGTTCCACTGAGCGTCAGACCCCGTAGAAAAGATCAAAGGATCTTCTTGAGATCCTTTTTTTCTG
CGCGTAATCTGCTGCTTGCAAACAAAAAAACCACCGCTACCAGCGGTGGTTTGTTTGCCG
